Addgene plasmid #163945: pCk4chlo
Purpose: Acceptor plasmid for odd level position 4
Depositing lab: Jim Haseloff. Depositing organization: University of Cambridge. Publication: Systematic tools for reprogramming plant gene expression in a simple model, Marchantia polymorpha. Sauret-Gueto S, Frangedakis E, Silvestri L, Rebmann M, Tomaselli M, Markel K, Delmans M, West A, Patron NJ, Haseloff J. ACS Synth Biol. 2020 Mar 12. doi: 10.1021/acssynbio.9b00511. PubMed 32163700.
Backbone
  Vector backbone: pCk1
  Vector type: Bacterial Expression
Growth in bacteria
  Bacterial resistance: Kanamycin, 50 μg/mL
  Growth temperature: 37°C
  Growth strain: DH5alpha
  Copy number: High Copy
Gene/Insert
  Gene/Insert name: lacZ
  Species: Other
  Cloning method: Restriction Enzyme; 5′ cloning site Unknown (unknown if destroyed); 3′ cloning site Unknown (unknown if destroyed)
How to cite: pCk4chlo was a gift from Jim Haseloff (Addgene plasmid # 163945 ; http://n2t.net/addgene:163945 ; RRID:Addgene_163945)
