[The description below was written by a language model from this plasmid's Addgene catalogue record and pLannotate feature annotations shown in this document.]
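Description:
pCk4chlo is a small (about 3.1 kb) bacterial cloning vector built on the pCk1 backbone. It serves as an acceptor plasmid for odd-level assemblies at position 4 in a hierarchical, modular DNA assembly toolkit developed for engineering gene expression in the liverwort Marchantia polymorpha. The "chlo" suffix suggests a variant intended for chloroplast-directed constructs, but the record does not state this, nor does it name the restriction enzymes or overhangs that define the acceptor sites. The plasmid is propagated in E. coli at high copy number from a ColE1/pMB1-type origin. It is selected with kanamycin through an aph(3')-Ia aminoglycoside phosphotransferase gene. Remnants of pBR322-derived sequence are also annotated, including bom (basis of mobility) regions and a short, non-functional fragment of rop.

The only payload is a lacZα screening cassette. A CAP binding site, lac promoter and lac operator drive a LacZα fragment adjoining a pUC18/19-type multiple cloning site, and a small vestigial piece of lacI lies upstream. In acceptor vectors of this kind, the lacZα cassette occupies the cloning position and is displaced when assembled parts or transcription units are inserted. Correct recombinants can therefore be told apart from unmodified vector by blue/white screening in an α-complementing host. No plant promoters, plant selectable markers, T-DNA borders or chloroplast homology arms appear in the feature table. The plasmid as deposited is thus an empty receiving vector, not an expression construct. It is typically used as an intermediate in multi-level assembly, holding the fourth unit of a set that is later combined into a larger multigene construct.
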