Features (pLannotate 1.2.2; 11 found; start..end, strand, type, name):
    483..582     +  misc_feature   bom (fragment): basis of mobility region from pBR322
    591..746     -  CDS            lacZα (fragment): LacZα fragment of β-galactosidase; lacZ fragment
    743..799     +  misc_feature   MCS: pUC18/19 multiple cloning site
    836..852     -  protein_bind   lac operator: The lac repressor binds to the lac operator to inhibit transcription in E. coli. This inhibition can be relieved by adding lactose or isopropyl-β-D-thiogalactopyranoside (IPTG). lac repressor encoded by lacI
    860..890     -  promoter       lac promoter: promoter for the E. coli lac operon
    905..926     -  protein_bind   CAP binding site: CAP binding activates transcription in the presence of cAMP. E. coli catabolite activator protein
    939..980     -  CDS            lacI (fragment): lac repressor; lacI; The lac repressor binds to the lac operator to inhibit transcription in E. coli. This inhibition can be relieved by adding lactose or isopropyl-β-D-thiogalactopyranoside (IPTG).
   1119..1158    +  CDS            rop (fragment): Rop protein, which maintains plasmids at low copy number; rop
   1260..1400    +  misc_feature   bom: basis of mobility region from pBR322
   1586..2173    -  rep_origin     ori: high-copy-number ColE1/pMB1/pBR322/pUC origin of replication
   2261..3076    -  CDS            KanR: aminoglycoside phosphotransferase; aph(3')-Ia; confers resistance to kanamycin in bacteria or G418 (Geneticin®) in eukaryotes
>Addgene plasmid #163945 | pCk4chlo | addgene full sequence | sequence record 331995 | Addgene NGS Result
AACAGAACTTATTATTTCCTTCCTCTTTTCTACAGTATTTAAAGATACCCCAAGAAGCTAATTATAACAA
GACGAACTCCAATTCACTGTTCCTTGCATTCTAAAACCTTAAATACCAGAAAACAGCTTTTTCAAAGTTG
TTTTCAAAGTTGGCGTATAACATAGTATCGACGGAGCCGATTTTGAAACCGCGGTGATCACAGGCAGCAA
CGCTCTGTCATCGTTACAATCAACATGCTACCCTCCGCGAGATCATCCGTGTTTCAAACCCGGCAGCTTA
GTTGCCGTTCTTCCGAATAGCATCGGTAACATGAGCAAAGTCTGCCGCCTTACAACGGCTCTCCCGCTGA
CGCCGTCCCGGACTGATGAATTCGCGGCCGCGCTCTTCACAGAGGAGAGAGACCCACAGCTTGTCTGTAA
GCGGATGCCGGGAGCAGACAAGCCCGTCAGGGCGCGTCAGCGGGTGTTGGCGGGTGTCGGGGCTGGCTTA
ACTATGCGGCATCAGAGCAGATTGTACTGAGAGTGCACCATATGCGGTGTGAAATACCGCACAGATGCGT
AAGGAGAAAATACCGCATCAGGCGCTCATCCGCCATTCAGGCTGCGCAACTGTTGGGAAGGGCGATCGGC
GCAGGCCTCTTCGCTATTACGCCAGCTGGCGAAAGGGGGATGTGCTGCAAGGCGATTAAGTTGGGTAACG
CCAGGGTTTTCCCAGTCACGACGTTGTAAAACGACGGCCAGTGAATTCGAGCTCGGTACCCGGGGATCCT
CTAGAGTCGACCTGCAGGCATGCAAGCTTGGCGTAATCATGGTCATAGCTGTTTCCTGTGTGAAATTGTT
ATCCGCTCACAATTCCACACAACATACGAGCCGGAAGCATATAGTGTAAAGCCTGGGGTGCCTAATGAGT
GAGCTAACTCACATTAATTGCGTTGCGCTCACTGCCCGCTTTCCAGTCGGGAAACCTGTCGTGCCAGCTG
GGGTCTCTCGCTAGGTTGAAGAGCGCGGCCGCCTGCAGTGGCCGCTCAAAAATGGCTGGCCTACGGCCAG
GCAATCTACCAGGGCGCGGACAAGCCGCGCCGTCGCCACTCGACCGCCGGCGCCCACATCAAGGCACCCT
GCCTCGCGCGTTTCGGTGATGACGGTGAAAACCTCTGACACATGCAGCTCCCGGTGACGGTCACAGCTTG
TCTGTAAGCGGATGCCGGGAGCAGACAAGCCCGTCAGGGCGCGTCAGCGGGTGTTGGCGGGTGTCGGGGC
GCAGCCATGACCCAGTCACGTAGCGATAGCGGAGTGTATACTGGCTTAACTATGCGGCATCAGAGCAGAT
TGTACTGAGAGTGCACCATATGCGGTGTGAAATACCGCACAGATGCGTAAGGAGAAAATACCGCATCAGG
CGCTCATCCGCTTCCTCGCTCACTGACTCGCTGCGCTCGGTCGTTCGGCTGCGGCGAGCGGTATCAGCTC
ACTCAAAGGCGGTAATACGGTTATCCACAGAATCAGGGGATAACGCAGGAAAGAACATGTGAGCAAAAGG
CCAGCAAAAGGCCAGGAACCGTAAAAAGGCCGCGTTGCTGGCGTTTTTCCATAGGCTCCGCCCCCCTGAC
GAGCATCACAAAAATCGACGCTCAAGTCAGAGGTGGCGAAACCCGACAGGACTATAAAGATACCAGGCGT
TTCCCCCTGGAAGCTCCCTCGTGCGCTCTCCTGTTCCGACCCTGCCGCTTACCGGATACCTGTCCGCCTT
TCTCCTTCGGGAAGCGTGGCGCTTTCTCATAGCTCACGCTGTAGGTATCTCAGTTCGGTGTAGGTCGTTC
GCTCCAAGCTGGGCTGTGTGCACGAACCCCCCGTTCAGCCCGACCGCTGCGCCTTATCCGGTAACTATCG
TCTTGAGTCCAACCCGGTAAGACACGACTTATCGCCACTGGCAGCAGCCACTGGTAACAGGATTAGCAGA
GCGAGGTATGTAGGCGGTGCTACAGAGTTCTTGAAGTGGTGGCCTAACTACGGCTACACTAGAAGGACAG
TATTTGGTATCTGCGCTCTGCTGAAGCCAGTTACCTTCGGAAAAAGAGTTGGTAGCTCTTGATCCGGCAA
ACAAACCACCGCTGGTAGCGGTGGTTTTTTTGTTTGCAAGCAGCAGATTACGCGCAGAAAAAAAGGATCT
CAAGAAGATCCTTTGATCTTTTCTACGGGGTCTGACGCTCAGTGGAACGAAAACTCACGTTAAGGGATTT
TGGTCATGCATTCTAGGTGATTAGAAAAACTCATCGAGCATCAAATGAAACTGCAATTTATTCATATCAG
GATTATCAATACCATATTTTTGAAAAAGCCGTTTCTGTAATGAAGGAGAAAACTCACCGAGGCAGTTCCA
TAGGATGGCAAGATCCTGGTATCGGTCTGCGATTCCGACTCGTCCAACATCAATACAACCTATTAATTTC
CCCTCGTCAAAAATAAGGTTATCAAGTGAGAAATCACCATGAGTGACGACTGAATCCGGTGAGAATGGCA
AAAGTTTATGCATTTCTTTCCAGACTTGTTCAACAGGCCAGCCATTACGCTCGTCATCAAAATCACTCGC
ATCAACCAAACCGTTATTCATTCGTGATTGCGCCTGAGCGAGTCGAAATACGCGATCGCTGTTAAAAGGA
CAATTACAAACAGGAATCGAATGCAACCGGCGCAGGAACACTGCCAGCGCATCAACAATATTTTCACCTG
AATCAGGATATTCTTCTAATACCTGGAATGCTGTTTTCCCTGGGATCGCAGTGGTGAGTAACCATGCATC
ATCAGGAGTACGGATAAAATGCTTGATGGTCGGAAGAGGCATAAATTCCGTCAGCCAGTTTAGTCTGACC
ATCTCATCTGTAACATCATTGGCAACGCTACCTTTGCCATGTTTCAGAAACAACTCTGGCGCATCGGGCT
TCCCATACAATCGGTAGATTGTCGCACCTGATTGCCCGACATTATCGCGAGCCCATTTATACCCATATAA
ATCAGCATCCATGTTGGAATTTAATCGCGGCCTTGAGCAAGACGTTTCCCGTTGAATATGGCTCAT
